Addgene plasmid #225779: pGLU_77
Purpose: RS421 library variant 13453
Depositing lab: Nili Ostrov. Depositing organization: Cultivarium, Convergent Research. Publication: A scalable transposon mutagenesis system for non-model bacteria. Gilbert C, Leung J, Crits-Christoph A, Kang SC, Esmurria A, Fenn K, Brumwell SL, Martin-Moldes Z, Mendler K, Barnum TP, Nguyen M-A, Lee HH, Ostrov N. bioRxiv 2025.12.22.696024 10.64898/2025.12.22.696024.
Backbone
  Vector backbone: N/A
  Vector type: Synthetic Biology
Growth in bacteria
  Bacterial resistance: Chloramphenicol, 25 μg/mL
  Growth temperature: 37°C
  Growth strain: DH5alpha
  Copy number: High Copy
Gene/Insert
  Gene/Insert name: 13453_[abr]
  Species: Methanosarcina barkeri str. Fusaro
  Mutation: N/A
  Cloning method: Other
Terms and licenses: Academic/Nonprofit Terms; Industry Terms: Not Available to Industry
How to cite: pGLU_77 was a gift from Nili Ostrov (Addgene plasmid # 225779 ; http://n2t.net/addgene:225779 ; RRID:Addgene_225779)
