[The description below was written by a language model from this plasmid's Addgene catalogue record and pLannotate feature annotations shown in this document.]
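Description:
pGLU_77 is a small (about 2.3 kb) synthetic-biology plasmid deposited as a single member of a part library. The record describes it as variant 13453 of the RS421 library. No named backbone is recorded. It is maintained in E. coli (DH5alpha) as a high-copy plasmid through a ColE1/pMB1/pUC-type origin of replication. Selection is with chloramphenicol: the resistance cassette is a cat (chloramphenicol acetyltransferase) gene driven by its native cat promoter and followed by the phage lambda t0 transcription terminator.

The insert is listed as "13453_[abr]" and is attributed to Methanosarcina barkeri str. Fusaro. The record does not state what this sequence encodes or what kind of element it is, and the automated annotation assigns no feature to it. Apart from the origin and the resistance cassette, the feature table detects only a short lac operator fragment and a short lacZα fragment. These are most likely remnants of a cloning site flanking the region where the library part sits, rather than functional regulatory or reporter elements. About 380 nt at the start of the sequence record, along with some shorter gaps, are unannotated and presumably hold the archaeal-derived part.

The associated publication concerns a scalable transposon mutagenesis system for non-model bacteria. This suggests that pGLU_77 serves as a storage or source plasmid for one candidate genetic part used in building or screening such systems. The specific role of this variant is not given in the record.
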