Features (pLannotate 1.2.2; 6 found; start..end, strand, type, name):
    379..394     -  protein_bind   lac operator (fragment): The lac repressor binds to the lac operator to inhibit transcription in E. coli. This inhibition can be relieved by adding lactose or isopropyl-β-D-thiogalactopyranoside (IPTG). lac repressor encoded by lacI
    545..1133    -  rep_origin     ori: high-copy-number ColE1/pMB1/pBR322/pUC origin of replication
   1266..1360    -  terminator     lambda t0 terminator: transcription terminator from phage lambda
   1384..2040    -  CDS            cat: CAT_ECOLX - Experimental evidence at protein level: Swiss-Prot protein existence level 1. This enzyme is an effector of chloramphenicol resistance in bacteria. From Escherichia coli. This protein is used as a marker in many commonly used cloning vectors, such as pACYC184.
   2041..2143    -  promoter       cat promoter: promoter of the E. coli cat gene encoding chloramphenicol acetyltransferase
   2218..2261    -  CDS            lacZα (fragment): LacZα fragment of β-galactosidase; lacZ fragment
>Addgene plasmid #225779 | pGLU_77 | addgene full sequence | sequence record 446978 | Addgene NGS Result
GTGACTCAGGTCTCACGTATTCAGAGGAAGTGGCGACTTGTTCCGCAGCCACACGCCGTGTGAAGCTGGT
GAAATATAGAAATTTTAGTCCATTGGTTTAACGATTATATTACCAGTATAACGGAGTTTCGTAAGTCTGA
TGTGATCACAACCGAACTTGTATTCTGCCCAAAAGCTCTTTAGTTAAAAGCCCCTCTTTTTTTATTATAA
TGATTTTGAAAAAGCAGGAAAAGCAATGTGAGACCGGGATTCACATTGGATACGAGATCCGTAGATTGAT
AAGAGGACACGGAATATCCCAGGCTAGGTGGAGGCTCAGTGATGATAAGTCTGCGATGGTGGATGCATGT
GTCATGGTCATAGCTGTTTCCTGTGTGAAATTGTTATCCGCTCAGAGGGCACAATCCTATTCCGCGCTAT
CCGACAATCTCCAAGACATTAGGTGGAGTTCAGTTCGGCGTATGGCATATGTCGCTGGAAAGAACATGTG
AGCAAAAGGCCAGCAAAAGGCCAGGAACCGTAAAAAGGCCGCGTTGCTGGCGTTTTTCCATAGGCTCCGC
CCCCCTGACGAGCATCACAAAAATCGACGCTCAAGTCAGAGGTGGCGAAACCCGACAGGACTATAAAGAT
ACCAGGCGTTTCCCCCTGGAAGCTCCCTCGTGCGCTCTCCTGTTCCGACCCTGCCGCTTACCGGATACCT
GTCCGCCTTTCTCCCTTCGGGAAGCGTGGCGCTTTCTCATAGCTCACGCTGTAGGTATCTCAGTTCGGTG
TAGGTCGTTCGCTCCAAGCTGGGCTGTGTGCACGAACCCCCCGTTCAGCCCGACCGCTGCGCCTTATCCG
GTAACTATCGTCTTGAGTCCAACCCGGTAAGACACGACTTATCGCCACTGGCAGCAGCCACTGGTAACAG
GATTAGCAGAGCGAGGTATGTAGGCGGTGCTACAGAGTTCTTGAAGTGGTGGCCTAACTACGGCTACACT
AGAAGAACAGTATTTGGTATCTGCGCTCTGCTGAAGCCAGTTACCTTCGGAAAAAGAGTTGGTAGCTCTT
GATCCGGCAAACAAACCACCGCTGGTAGCGGTGGTTTTTTTGTTTGCAAGCAGCAGATTACGCGCAGAAA
AAAAGGATCTCAAGAAGATCCTTTGATCTTTTCTACGGGGTCTGACGCTCTATTCAACAAAGCCGCCGTC
CCGTCAAGTCAGCGTAAATGGGTAGGGGGCTTCAAATCGTCCCCCCATACGATATAAGTTGTTACTAGTG
CTTGGATTCTCACCAATAAAAAACGCCCGGCGGCAACCGAGCGTTCTGAACAAATCCAGATGGAGTTCTG
AGGTCATTACTGGATCTATCAACAGGAGTCCAAGCGAGCTCGATATCAAATTACGCCCCGCCCTGCCACT
CATCGCAGTACTGTTGTAATTCATTAAGCATTCTGCCGACATGGAAGCCATCACAAACGGCATGATGAAC
CTGAATCGCCAGCGGCATCAGCACCTTGTCGCCTTGCGTATAATATTTGCCCATGGTGAAAACGGGGGCG
AAGAAGTTGTCCATATTGGCCACGTTTAAATCAAAACTGGTGAAACTCACCCAGGGATTGGCTGAGACGA
AAAACATATTCTCAATAAACCCTTTAGGGAAATAGGCCAGGTTTTCACCGTAACACGCCACATCTTGCGA
ATATATGTGTAGAAACTGCCGGAAATCGTCGTGGTATTCACTCCAGAGCGATGAAAACGTTTCAGTTTGC
TCATGGAAAACGGTGTAACAAGGGTGAACACTATCCCATATCACCAGCTCACCGTCTTTCATTGCCATAC
GAAATTCCGGATGAGCATTCATCAGGCGGGCAAGAATGTGAATAAAGGCCGGATAAAACTTGTGCTTATT
TTTCTTTACGGTCTTTAAAAAGGCCGTAATATCCAGCTGAACGGTCTGGTTATAGGTACATTGAGCAACT
GACTGAAATGCCTCAAAATGTTCTTTACGATGCCATTGGGATATATCAACGGTGGTATATCCAGTGATTT
TTTTCTCCATTTTAGCTTCCTTAGCTCCTGAAAATCTCGATAACTCAAAAAATACGCCCGGTAGTGATCT
TATTTCATTATGGTGAAAGTTGGAACCTCTTACGTGCCGATCAACGTCTCATTGATACCTGAAACAAAAC
CCATCGTACGGCCAAGGAAGTCTCCAATAACTGTGATCCACCACAAGCGCCAGGGTTTTCCCAGTCACGA
CGTTGTAAAACGACGGCCAGTCATGCATAATCCGCACGCATCTGGAATAAGGAAGTGCCATTCCGCCTGA
CCT
